>Addgene plasmid #137875 | pPN459 | addgene full sequence | sequence record 271449 | Addgene NGS Result
AGGTGGCACTTTTCGGGGAAATGTGCGCGGAACCCCTATTTGTTTATTTTTCTAAATACATTCAAATATG
TATCCGCTCATGAGACAATAACCCTGATAAATGCTTCAATAATATTGAAAAAGGAAGAGTATGAGTATTC
AACATTTCCGTGTCGCCCTTATTCCCTTTTTTGCGGCATTTTGCCTTCCTGTTTTTGCTCACCCAGAAAC
GCTGGTGAAAGTAAAAGATGCTGAAGATCAGTTGGGTGCACGAGTGGGTTACATCGAACTGGATCTCAAC
AGCGGTAAGATCCTTGAGAGTTTTCGCCCCGAAGAACGTTTTCCAATGATGAGCACTTTTAAAGTTCTGC
TATGTGGCGCGGTATTATCCCGTATTGACGCCGGGCAAGAGCAACTCGGTCGCCGCATACACTATTCTCA
GAATGACTTGGTTGAGTACTCACCAGTCACAGAAAAGCATCTTACGGATGGCATGACAGTAAGAGAATTA
TGCAGTGCTGCCATAACCATGAGTGATAACACTGCGGCCAACTTACTTCTGACAACGATCGGAGGACCGA
AGGAGCTAACCGCTTTTTTGCACAACATGGGGGATCATGTAACTCGCCTTGATCGTTGGGAACCGGAGCT
GAATGAAGCCATACCAAACGACGAGCGTGACACCACGATGCCTGTAGCAATGGCAACAACGTTGCGCAAA
CTATTAACTGGCGAACTACTTACTCTAGCTTCCCGGCAACAATTAATAGACTGGATGGAGGCGGATAAAG
TTGCAGGACCACTTCTGCGCTCGGCCCTTCCGGCTGGCTGGTTTATTGCTGATAAATCTGGAGCCGGTGA
GCGTGGGTCTCGCGGTATCATTGCAGCACTGGGGCCAGATGGTAAGCCCTCCCGTATCGTAGTTATCTAC
ACGACGGGGAGTCAGGCAACTATGGATGAACGAAATAGACAGATCGCTGAGATAGGTGCCTCACTGATTA
AGCATTGGTAACTGTCAGACCAAGTTTACTCATATATACTTTAGATTGATTTAAAACTTCATTTTTAATT
TAAAAGGATCTAGGTGAAGATCCTTTTTGATAATCTCATGACCAAAATCCCTTAACGTGAGTTTTCGTTC
CACTGAGCGTCAGACCCCGTAGAAAAGATCAAAGGATCTTCTTGAGATCCTTTTTTTCTGCGCGTAATCT
GCTGCTTGCAAACAAAAAAACCACCGCTACCAGCGGTGGTTTGTTTGCCGGATCAAGAGCTACCAACTCT
TTTTCCGAAGGTAACTGGCTTCAGCAGAGCGCAGATACCAAATACTGTTCTTCTAGTGTAGCCGTAGTTA
GGCCACCACTTCAAGAACTCTGTAGCACCGCCTACATACCTCGCTCTGCTAATCCTGTTACCAGTGGCTG
CTGCCAGTGGCGATAAGTCGTGTCTTACCGGGTTGGACTCAAGACGATAGTTACCGGATAAGGCGCAGCG
GTCGGGCTGAACGGGGGGTTCGTGCACACAGCCCAGCTTGGAGCGAACGACCTACACCGAACTGAGATAC
CTACAGCGTGAGCTATGAGAAAGCGCCACGCTTCCCGAAGGGAGAAAGGCGGACAGGTATCCGGTAAGCG
GCAGGGTCGGAACAGGAGAGCGCACGAGGGAGCTTCCAGGGGGAAACGCCTGGTATCTTTATAGTCCTGT
CGGGTTTCGCCACCTCTGACTTGAGCGTCGATTTTTGTGATGCTCGTCAGGGGGGCGGAGCCTATGGAAA
AACGCCAGCAACGCGGCCTTTTTACGGTTCCTGGCCTTTTGCTGGCCTTTTGCTCACATGTTCTTTCCTG
CGTTATCCCCTGATTCTGTGGATAACCGTATTACCGCCTTTGAGTGAGCTGATACCGCTCGCCGCAGCCG
AACGACCGAGCGCAGCGAGTCAGTGAGCGAGGAAGCGGAAGAGCGCCCAATACGCAAACCGCCTCTCCCC
GCGCGTTGGCCGATTCATTAATGCAGCTGGCACGACAGGTTTCCCGACTGGAAAGCGGGCAGTGAGCGCA
ACGCAATTAATGTGAGTTAGCTCACTCATTAGGCACCCCAGGCTTTACACTTTATGCTTCCGGCTCGTAT
GTTGTGTGGAATTGTGAGCGGATAACAATTTCACACAGGAAACAGCTATGACCATGATTACGCCAAGCTC
GAAATTAACCCTCACTAAAGGGAACAAAAGCTGGTACCTCGCGCGACTTGGTTTGCCATTCTTTAGCGCG
CGTCGCGTCACACAGCTTGGCCACAATGTGGTTTTTGTCAAACGAAGATTCTATGACGTGTTTAAAGTTT
AGGTCGAGTAAAGCGCAAATCTTTTTTAACCCTAGAAAGATAGTCTGCGTAAAATTGACGCATGCATTCT
TGAAATATTGCTCTCTCTTTCTAAATAGCGCGAATCCGTCGCTGTGCATTTAGGACATCTCAGTCGCCGC
TTGGAGCTCCCGTGAGGCGTGCTTGTCAATGCGGTAAGTGTCACTGATTTTGAACTATAACGACCGCGTG
AGTCAAAATGACGCATGATTATCTTTTACGTGACTTTTAAGATTTAACTCATACGATAATTATATTGTTA
TTTCATGTTCTACTTACGTGATAACTTATTATATATATATTTTCTTGTTATAGATATCGTGACTAATATA
TAATAAAATGGGTAGTTCTTTAGACGATGAGCATATCCTCTCTGCTCTTCTGCAAAGCGATGACGAGCTT
GTTGGCTAGCGGTGGCGGCCTCGACATTGATTATTGACTAGTTATTAATAGTAATCAATTACGGGGTCAT
TAGTTCATAGCCCATATATGGAGTTCCGCGTTACATAACTTACGGTAAATGGCCCGCCTGGCTGACCGCC
CAACGACCCCCGCCCATTGACGTCAATAATGACGTATGTTCCCATAGTAACGCCAATAGGGACTTTCCAT
TGACGTCAATGGGTGGAGTATTTACGGTAAACTGCCCACTTGGCAGTACATCAAGTGTATCATATGCCAA
GTACGCCCCCTATTGACGTCAATGACGGTAAATGGCCCGCCTGGCATTATGCCCAGTACATGACCTTATG
GGACTTTCCTACTTGGCAGTACATCTACGTATTAGTCATCGCTATTACCATGGTCGAGGTGAGCCCCACG
TTCTGCTTCACTCTCCCCATCTCCCCCCCCTCCCCACCCCCAATTTTGTATTTATTTATTTTTTAATTAT
TTTGTGCAGCGATGGGGGCGGGGGGGGGGGGGGGGCGCGCGCCRGGSGGGGCGGGGCGGGGCGAGGGGCG
GGGCGGGGCGAGGCGGAGAGGTGCGGCGGCAGCCAATCAGAGCGGCGCGCTCCGAAAGTTTCCTTTTATG
GCGAGGCGGCGGCGGCGGCGGCCCTATAAAAAGCGAAGCGCGCGGCGGGCGGGAGTCGCTGCGCGCTGCC
TTCGCCCCGTGCCCCGCTCCGCCGCCGCCTCGCGCCGCCCGCCCCGGCTCTGACTGACCGCGTTACTCCC
ACAGGTGAGCGGGCGGGACGGCCCTTCTCCTCCGGGCTGTAATTAGCGCTTGGTTTAATGACGGCTTGTT
TCTTTTCTGTGGCTGCGTGAAAGCCTTGAGGGGCTCCGGGAGGGCCCTTTGTGCGGGGGGAGCGGCTCGG
GGGGTGCGTGCGTGTGTGTGTGCGTGGGGAGCGCCGCGTGCGGCTCCGCGCTGCCCGGCGGCTGTGAGCG
CTGCGGGCGCGGCGCGGGGCTTTGTGCGCTCCGCAGTGTGCGCGAGGGGAGCGCGGCCGGGGGCGGTGCC
CCGCGGTGCGGGGGGGGCTGCGAGGGGAACAAAGGCTGCGTGCGGGGTGTGTGCGTGGGGGGGTGAGCAG
GGGGTGTGGGCGCGTCGGTCGGGCTGCAACCCCCCCTGCACCCCCCTCCCCGAGTTGCTGAGCACGGCCC
GGCTTCGGGTGCGGGGCTCCGTACGGGGCGTGGCGCGGGGCTCGCCGTGCCGGGCGGGGGGTGGCGGCAG
GTGGGGGTGCCGGGCGGGGCGGGGCCGCCTCGGGCCGGGGAGGGCTCGGGGGAGGGGCGCGGCGGCCCCC
GGAGCGCCGGCGGCTGTCGAGGCGCGGCGAGCCGCAGCCATTGCCTTTTATGGTAATCGTGCGAGAGGGC
GCAGGGACTTCCTTTGTCCCAAATCTGTGCGGAGCCGAAATCTGGGAGGCGCCGCCGCACCCCCTCTAGC
GGGCGCGGGGCGAAGCGGTGCGGCGCCGGCAGGAAGGAAATGGGCGGGGAGGGCCTTCGTGCGTCGCCGC
GCCGCCGTCCCCTTCTCCCTCTCCAGCCTCGGGGCTGTCCGCGGGGGGACGGCTGCCTTCGGGGGGGACG
GGGCAGGGCGGGGTTCGGCTTCTGGCGTGTGACCGGCGGCTCTAGAGCCTCTGCTAACCATGTTCATGCC
TTCTTCTTTTTCCTACAGCTCCTGGGCAACGTGCTGGTTATTGTGCTGTCTCATCATTTTGGCAAAGAAT
TCGCGGCCGCGGTACCGGCGCGCCGGAAGTTCCTATACTTTCTAGAGAATAGGAACTTCATATCGCCACC
ATGGCCAGCTCCGAGGATGTCATCAAAGAGTTTATGAGATTTAAGGTCAAGATGGAGGGAAGCGTCAACG
GACACGAGTTCGAGATTGAGGGAGAAGGAGAAGGCCGGCCTTACGAGGGCACACAAACCGCTAAGCTCAA
GGTCACAAAAGGAGGACCCCTCCCCTTCTCCTGGGATATTCTGAGCCCTCAGTTCCAGTACGGAAGCAAA
GCCTATGTTAAACACCCTGCCGACATCCCTGACTATCTGAAGCTCTCCTTCCCTGAAGGCTTCAAGTGGG
AGAGATTCATGAACTTCGAGGACGGAGGCGTGGTGACAGTCACACAAGATAGCACCCTCCAGGACGGAGA
GTTTATTTATAAGGTGAAACTCAGAGGAACCAACTTCCCCTCCGATGGCCCTGTCATGCAAAAAAAAACA
ATGGGATGGGAAGCCTCCACCGAGAGAATGTATCCTGAGGATGGCGCTCTGAAAGGCGAAATTAAAATGA
GACTGAAACTCAAAGACGGAGGACACTACGATGCCGAGGTCAAAACAACCTACAAGGCCAAGAAACAAGT
GCAGCTGCCTGGCGCCTACATGACTGATATTAAACTCGACATTATCAGCCATAATGGGGACTACACCATC
GTGGAACAATATGAGAGAGCTGAGGGCAGACATAGCACAGGCGCTGGAGAGGGCAGAGGAAGTCTTCTAA
CATGCGGTGACGTGGAGGAGAATCCCGGCCCTATGGCCAAGCCTTTGTCTCAAGAAGAATCCACCCTCAT
TGAAAGAGCAACGGCTACAATCAACAGCATCCCCATCTCTGAAGACTACAGCGTCGCCAGCGCAGCTCTC
TCTAGCGACGGCCGCATCTTCACTGGTGTCAATGTATATCATTTTACTGGGGGACCTTGTGCAGAACTCG
TGGTGCTGGGCACTGCTGCTGCTGCGGCAGCTGGCAACCTGACTTGTATCGTCGCGATCGGAAATGAGAA
CAGGGGCATCTTGAGCCCCTGCGGACGGTGCCGACAGGTGCTTCTCGATCTGCATCCTGGGATCAAAGCC
ATAGTGAAGGACAGTGATGGACAGCCGACGGCAGTTGGGATTCGTGAATTGCTGCCCTCTGGTTATGTGT
GGGAGGGCTAAAATCAACCTCTGGACGAAATTCCGCGGTTATTACAAAATTTGTGAAAGATTGACTGGTA
TTCTTAACTATGTTGCTCCTTTTACGCTATGTGGATACGCTGCTTTAATGCCTTTGTATCAGTTAACTTG
TTTATTGCAGCTTATAATGGTTACAAATAAAGCAATAGCATCACAAATTTCACAAATAAAGCATTTTTTT
CACTGCATTCTAGTTGTGGTTTGTCCAAACTCATCAATGTATCTTATCATGTCTGGAATTGACTCAAGAA
GTTCCTATACTTTCTAGAGAATAGGAACTTCATGATGTGGCGCGCCGGATCCTGCAGGTTATCACAAGTT
TGTACAAAAAAGCAGGCTTTAAAGGAACCGCCTTTTGCTGGCCTTTTGCTCACATGTGAGGGCCTATTTC
CCATGATTCCTTCATATTTGCATATACGATACAAGGCTGTTAGAGAGATAATTGGAATTAATTTGACTGT
AAACACAAAGATATTAGTACAAAATACGTGACGTAGAAAGTAATAATTTCTTGGGTAGTTTGCAGTTTTA
AAATTATGTTTTAAAATGGACTATCATATGCTTACCGTAACTTGAAAGTATTTCGATTTCTTGGCTTTAT
ATATCTTGTGGAAAGGACGAAACACCGTAAACTTGTTCCAAGTTTAGGTTTTAGAGCTAGAAATAGCAAG
TTAAAATAAGGCTAGTCCGTTATCAACTTGAAAAAGTGGCACCGAGTCGGTGCTTTTTTGTTTTAGAGCT
AGAAATAGCAAGTTAAAATAAGGCTAGTCCGTTTTTAGCGCGTGCGCCAATTCTGCAGACAAATGGCTCT
AGAGACCGGCGCCGCTACAGGGCGCGTCCCATTCGCCATTCAGGCTGCGCAACTGTTGGGAAGGGCGATC
GGTGCGGGCCTCTTCGCTATTACGCCAGCTGGCGAAAGGGGGATGTGCTGCAAGGCGATTAAGTTGGGTA
ACGCCAGGGTTTTCCCAGTCACGACGTTGTAAAACGACGGCCAGTGAGCGCGCGTAATACGACTCACTAT
AGGGCGAATTGGGTACCGGGCCCCCCCTCGAGGTCCTCCAGCTTTTGTTCCCTTTAGTGAGGGTTAATTG
CGCGCTTGGCGTAATCATGGTCATAGCTGTTTCCTGTGTGAAATTGTTATCCGCTCACAATTCCACACAA
CATACGAGCCGGAAGCATAAAGTGTAAAGCCTGGGGTGCCTAATGAGTGAGCTAACTCACATTAATTGCG
TTGCGCTCACTGCCCGCTTTCCACCGGTGGTCTCTCTAGAGGTACCCGTTACATAACTTACGGTAAATGG
CCCGATCTAGACCCAGCTTTCTTGTACAAAGTGGTGATAACTCTAGAGAATTCACTCCTCAGGTGCAGGC
TGCCTATCAGAAGGTGGTGGCTGGTGTGGCCAATGCCCTGGCTCACAAATACCACTGAGATCTTTTTCCC
TCTGCCAAAAATTATGGGGACATCATGAAGCCCCTTGAGCATCTGACTTCTGGCTAATAAAGGAAATTTA
TTTTCATTGCAATAGTGTGTTGGAATTTTTTGTGTCTCTCACTCGGAAGGACATATGGGAGGGCAAATCA
TTTAAAACATCAGAATGAGTATTTGGTTTAGAGTTTGGCAACATATGCCCATATGCTGGCTGCCATGAAC
AAAGGTTGGCTATAAAGAGGTCATCAGTATATGAAACAGCCCCCTGCTGTCCATTCCTTATTCCATAGAA
AAGCCTTGACTTGAGGTTAGATTTTTTTTATATTTTGTTTTGTGTTATTTTTTTCTTTAACATCCCTAAA
ATTTTCCTTACATGTTTTACTAGCCAGATTTTTCCTCCTCTCCTGACTACTCCCAGTCATAGCTGTCCCT
CTTCTCTTATGGAGATCCCTCGACCTGCAGCCCAAGCTTGGATCCCTCGAGTTAATTAACGAGAGCATAA
TATTGATATGTGCCAAAGTTGTTTCTGACTGACTAATAAGTATAATTTGTTTCTATTATGTATAGGTTAA
GCTAATTACTTATTTTATAATACAACATGACTGTTTTTAAAGTACAAAATAAGTTTATTTTTGTAAAAGA
GAGAATGTTTAAAAGTTTTGTTACTTTATAGAAGAAATTTTGAGTTTTTGTTTTTTTTTAATAAATAAAT
AAACATAAATAAATTGTTTGTTGAATTTATTATTAGTATGTAAGTGTAAATATAATAAAACTTAATATCT
ATTCAAATTAATAAATAAACCTCGATATACAGACCGATAAAACACATGCGTCAATTTTACGCATGATTAT
CTTTAACGTACGTCACAATATGATTATCTTTCTAGGGTTAAATAATAGTTTCTAATTTTTTTATTATTCA
GCCTGCTGTCGTGAATACCGAGCTCCAATTCGCCCTATAGTGAGTCGTATTACAATTCACTGGCCGTCGT
TTTACAACGTCGTGACTGGGAAAACCCTGGCGTTACCCAACTTAATCGCCTTGCAGCACATCCCCCTTTC
GCCAGCTGGCGTAATAGCGAAGAGGCCCGCACCGATCGCCCTTCCCAACAGTTGCGCAGCCTGAATGGCG
AATGGG
[124 nt withheld, positions 8267-8390]
C
[91 nt withheld, positions 8392-8482]
A
[49 nt withheld, positions 8484-8532]
CCTTTGACGTTGGAGTCCACGTTCTTT
[37 nt withheld, positions 8560-8596]
ACCCTATCTCGGTCTATTCTTTTGATTTATAAGGGATTTTGCCGATTTCGGCCTATTGGTTAAAAAATGA
GCTGATTTAACAAAAATTTAACGCGAATTTTAACAAAATATTAACGCTTACAATTT
Features (pLannotate 1.2.2; 38 found; start..end, strand, type, name):
     26..130     +  promoter       AmpR promoter: bla
    131..991     +  CDS            AmpR: β-lactamase; bla; confers resistance to ampicillin, carbenicillin, and related antibiotics
   1162..1750    +  rep_origin     ori: high-copy-number ColE1/pMB1/pBR322/pUC origin of replication
   1933..2025    +  CDS            lacI (fragment): lac repressor; lacI; The lac repressor binds to the lac operator to inhibit transcription in E. coli. This inhibition can be relieved by adding lactose or isopropyl-β-D-thiogalactopyranoside (IPTG).
   2038..2059    +  protein_bind   CAP binding site: CAP binding activates transcription in the presence of cAMP. E. coli catabolite activator protein
   2074..2104    +  promoter       lac promoter: promoter for the E. coli lac operon
   2112..2128    +  protein_bind   lac operator: The lac repressor binds to the lac operator to inhibit transcription in E. coli. This inhibition can be relieved by adding lactose or isopropyl-β-D-thiogalactopyranoside (IPTG). lac repressor encoded by lacI
   2173..2191    +  promoter       T3 promoter: promoter for bacteriophage T3 RNA polymerase
   2208..2339    -  CDS            FP (fragment): FP25_NPVAC - Experimental evidence at protein level: Swiss-Prot protein existence level 1. From Autographa californica nuclear polyhedrosis virus (AcMNPV).
   2753..3132    +  enhancer       CMV enhancer: human cytomegalovirus immediate early enhancer
   3134..3411    +  promoter       chicken β-actin promoter: No description available
   3412..4428    +  intron         chimeric intron: chimera between introns from chicken β-actin and rabbit β-globin
   4426..4500    +  CDS            HBB (fragment): HBB_LEPEU - Experimental evidence at protein level: Swiss-Prot protein existence level 1. Involved in oxygen transport from the lung to the various peripheral tissues. From Lepus europaeus (European hare).
   4506..4539    -  protein_bind   FRT (minimal): supports FLP-mediated excision but not integration (Turan and Bode, 2011) FLP recombinase from the Saccharomyces cerevisiae 2μ plasmid
   4551..5225    +  CDS            mRFP1: mRFP1 is a basic (constitutively fluorescent) red fluorescent protein published in 2002, derived from Discosoma sp.. It is reported to be a somewhat slowly-maturing monomer with low acid sensitivity.
   5283..5681    +  CDS            BSD: blasticidin S deaminase; Aspergillus terreus BSD; confers resistance to blasticidin
   5711..5801    +  misc_feature   WPRE (fragment): woodchuck hepatitis virus posttranscriptional regulatory element
   5805..5926    +  polyA_signal   SV40 poly(A) signal: SV40 polyadenylation signal
   5948..5981    -  protein_bind   FRT (minimal): supports FLP-mediated excision but not integration (Turan and Bode, 2011) FLP recombinase from the Saccharomyces cerevisiae 2μ plasmid
   6014..6038    +  protein_bind   attB1: mutant version of attB; recombination site for the Gateway® BP reaction BP Clonase™
   6078..6318    +  promoter       U6 promoter: RNA polymerase III promoter for human U6 snRNA
   6348..6423    +  misc_RNA       gRNA scaffold: guide RNA scaffold for the Streptococcus pyogenes CRISPR/Cas9 system
   6430..6473    +  misc_RNA       gRNA scaffold (fragment): guide RNA scaffold for the Streptococcus pyogenes CRISPR/Cas9 system
   6519..6537    -  rep_origin     f1 ori (fragment): f1 bacteriophage origin of replication; arrow indicates direction of (+) strand synthesis
   6542..6697    -  CDS            lacZα (fragment): LacZα fragment of β-galactosidase; lacZ fragment
   6705..6723    +  promoter       T7 promoter: promoter for bacteriophage T7 RNA polymerase
   6732..6755    -  misc_feature   MCS (fragment): pBluescript multiple cloning site
   6771..6789    -  promoter       T3 promoter: promoter for bacteriophage T3 RNA polymerase
   6834..6850    -  protein_bind   lac operator: The lac repressor binds to the lac operator to inhibit transcription in E. coli. This inhibition can be relieved by adding lactose or isopropyl-β-D-thiogalactopyranoside (IPTG). lac repressor encoded by lacI
   6858..6888    -  promoter       lac promoter: promoter for the E. coli lac operon
   6903..6924    -  protein_bind   CAP binding site: CAP binding activates transcription in the presence of cAMP. E. coli catabolite activator protein
   6977..7004    +  enhancer       CMV enhancer (fragment): human cytomegalovirus immediate early enhancer; contains an 18-bp deletion relative to the standard CMV enhancer
   7011..7035    -  protein_bind   attB2: mutant version of attB; recombination site for the Gateway® BP reaction BP Clonase™
   7045..7125    +  CDS            HBB (fragment): HBB_PONPY - Experimental evidence at transcript level: Swiss-Prot protein existence level 2. Involved in oxygen transport from the lung to the various peripheral tissues. From Pongo pygmaeus (Bornean orangutan).
   7196..7251    +  polyA_signal   β-globin poly(A) signal: rabbit β-globin polyadenylation signal (Gil and Proudfoot, 1987)
   8084..8102    -  promoter       T7 promoter: promoter for bacteriophage T7 RNA polymerase
   8105..8262    +  CDS            lacZα (fragment): LacZα fragment of β-galactosidase; lacZ fragment
   8267..8695    +  rep_origin     f1 ori (sequence partly withheld): f1 bacteriophage origin of replication; arrow indicates direction of (+) strand synthesis
