[The description below was written by a language model from this plasmid's Addgene catalogue record and pLannotate feature annotations shown in this document.]
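Description:
pPN459 is a piggyBac transposon plasmid for mammalian cells, built on the pGEP163 backbone by Gateway cloning. It delivers a single guide RNA against human TCF4 for CRISPR interference. In bacteria it is maintained as a high-copy plasmid through a ColE1/pUC-type origin and selected with ampicillin via the β-lactamase gene. An f1 origin and remnants of pBluescript-type cloning sequence (lac promoter/operator, lacZα fragments, T3 and T7 promoters) are also present. The feature table does not explicitly annotate the piggyBac terminal repeats. A small baculovirus FP25 fragment, a locus associated with piggyBac insertion, lies next to the expression cassette and may mark one transposon flank, but this is an inference.

The payload has two units. The first uses a CAG-type promoter (CMV enhancer, chicken β-actin promoter and chimeric intron) to drive mRFP1 followed by blasticidin S deaminase. The catalogue entry describes these as linked by a T2A peptide, so a single transcript yields both a red fluorescent reporter and blasticidin resistance. This cassette ends with a short WPRE fragment and an SV40 polyadenylation signal. It is bracketed by two minimal FRT sites, which in principle allow FLP-mediated removal of the marker. Downstream, between attB1 and attB2 sites left by the Gateway reaction, a human U6 RNA polymerase III promoter drives the TCF4-targeting spacer fused to the Streptococcus pyogenes gRNA scaffold. A rabbit β-globin polyadenylation signal follows the attB2 site.

The plasmid carries no Cas9 or dCas9 gene, so it must be paired with a separately supplied CRISPRi effector and with piggyBac transposase for genomic integration. It belongs to a system developed for CRISPRi and CRISPRa in human pluripotent stem cells, where red fluorescence and blasticidin selection identify cells that have stably integrated the guide.
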