Addgene plasmid #137875: pPN459
Purpose: PiggyBac vector for expression of 1x gRNA targeting TCF4 for CRISPRi; mRFP-T2A-BlasticidinR
Depositing lab: Lindy Barrett. Depositing organization: Broad Institute. Publication: A multiplexed gRNA piggyBac transposon system facilitates efficient induction of CRISPRi and CRISPRa in human pluripotent stem cells. Hazelbaker DZ, Beccard A, Angelini G, Mazzucato P, Messana A, Lam D, Eggan K, Barrett LE. Sci Rep. 2020 Jan 20;10(1):635. doi: 10.1038/s41598-020-57500-1. PubMed 31959800.
Backbone
  Vector backbone: pGEP163
  Vector type: Mammalian Expression, CRISPR
  Selectable markers: Blasticidin
Growth in bacteria
  Bacterial resistance: Ampicillin, 100 μg/mL
  Growth temperature: 30°C
  Growth strain: NEB Stable
  Copy number: High Copy
Gene/Insert
  Gene/Insert name: TCF4
  gRNA/shRNA sequence: TAAACTTGTTCCAAGTTTAG
  Species: H. sapiens (human)
  Entrez Gene: TCF4 (a.k.a. CDG2T, E2-2, FCD2, FECD3, ITF-2, ITF2, PTHS, SEF-2, SEF2, SEF2-1, SEF2-1A, SEF2-1B, SEF2-1D, TCF-4, bHLHb19)
  Cloning method: Gateway Cloning
Terms and licenses: Academic/Nonprofit Terms; Industry Terms: Not Available to Industry
Depositor comments: Additional insert: mRFP-T2A-BlasticidinR
How to cite: pPN459 was a gift from Lindy Barrett (Addgene plasmid # 137875 ; http://n2t.net/addgene:137875 ; RRID:Addgene_137875)
